Addgene plasmid #124522: pX330-NL-DHFR-SpCas9
Purpose: Expresses SpCas9 fused to DHFR domains on both the N-terminus and an internal loop in mammalian cells
Depositing lab: Amit Choudhary. Depositing organization: Broad Institute. Publication: A Singular System with Precise Dosing and Spatiotemporal Control of CRISPR-Cas9. Manna D, Maji B, Gangopadhyay SA, Cox KJ, Zhou Q, Law BK, Mazitschek R, Choudhary A. Angew Chem Int Ed Engl. 2019 May 6;58(19):6285-6289. doi: 10.1002/anie.201900788. Epub 2019 Apr 2. PubMed 30834641.
Backbone
  Vector backbone: pX330
  Backbone manufacturer: Feng Zhang
  Backbone size w/o insert (bp): 4000
  Total vector size (bp): 9976
  Vector type: Mammalian Expression, AAV
Growth in bacteria
  Bacterial resistance: Ampicillin, 100 μg/mL
  Growth temperature: 37°C
  Growth strain: NEB Stable
  Copy number: High Copy
Gene/Insert
  Gene/Insert name: NL-DHFR-SpCas9
  Species: S. pyogenes
  Insert size (bp): 5199
  Promoter: Cbh
  Tag / fusion protein: Destabilized domain of E.coli dihydrofolate reductase (N terminal on insert); Destabilized domain of E.coli dihydrofolate reductase (internal loop at amino acid 231)
  Cloning method: Gibson Cloning
  Sequencing primers: 5′ cacctgcctgaaatcactttt; 3′ TAGAAGGCACAGTCGAGG
Terms and licenses: Academic/Nonprofit Terms; Industry Terms: Not Available to Industry
How to cite: pX330-NL-DHFR-SpCas9 was a gift from Amit Choudhary (Addgene plasmid # 124522 ; http://n2t.net/addgene:124522 ; RRID:Addgene_124522)
