[The description below was written by a language model from this plasmid's Addgene catalogue record, the feature table of its GenBank file and pLannotate feature annotations shown in this document.]
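Description:
pX330-NL-DHFR-SpCas9 is a mammalian expression plasmid built on the pX330 backbone that encodes a chemically controllable version of Streptococcus pyogenes Cas9. It is propagated in E. coli through a high-copy ColE1/pUC-type origin with ampicillin (β-lactamase) selection, and it also carries an f1 phage origin. The catalogue lists the vector type as mammalian expression and AAV, but the feature annotation detects only a single AAV2 inverted terminal repeat, downstream of the expression cassette. The record does not indicate that the plasmid is intended for AAV packaging. The catalogue gives a total size of 9,976 bp, whereas the sequenced records are about 9.5 kb; this discrepancy is not explained.

The Cas9 cassette is driven by the Cbh promoter, seen in the annotation as a CMV enhancer, a chicken β-actin promoter fragment and a hybrid intron, and it ends in a bovine growth hormone polyadenylation signal. The open reading frame begins with an N-terminal nuclear localization signal, followed by an E. coli dihydrofolate reductase destabilized domain joined by a glycine-serine linker to the first part of Cas9. A second DHFR destabilized domain, flanked by short linkers, is inserted into an internal loop at amino acid 231. The rest of Cas9 follows, ending with a nucleoplasmin NLS. DHFR destabilized domains generally cause the fused protein to be degraded unless a stabilizing ligand such as trimethoprim is present, so the design supports dose-dependent and temporal control of Cas9 levels, in line with the associated publication's focus on precise dosing and spatiotemporal control. Upstream, a human U6 promoter and SpCas9 guide RNA scaffold allow a guide to be expressed from the same plasmid, although the record does not describe any cloned spacer.
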