LOCUS       pX330_NL_DHFR_Sp 9502 bp ds-DNA linear 17-APR-2019
DEFINITION  .
ACCESSION
VERSION
SOURCE      .
  ORGANISM  .
COMMENT
COMMENT
COMMENT     ApEinfo:methylated:1
FEATURES             Location/Qualifiers
     misc_feature    6468..6515
                     /locus_tag="NLS tag"
                     /ApEinfo_fwdcolor="#69a3ff"
                     /ApEinfo_revcolor="#0000ff"
                     /ApEinfo_graphicformat="arrow_data {{0 1 2 0 0 -1} {} 0}
                     width 5 offset 0"
     misc_feature    6516..6518
                     /locus_tag="Stop codon"
                     /ApEinfo_fwdcolor="#333333"
                     /ApEinfo_revcolor="green"
                     /ApEinfo_graphicformat="arrow_data {{0 1 2 0 0 -1} {} 0}
                     width 5 offset 0"
     misc_feature    2565..2567
                     /locus_tag="GS linker (4)"
                     /ApEinfo_fwdcolor="#00ff00"
                     /ApEinfo_revcolor="#00ff00"
                     /ApEinfo_graphicformat="arrow_data {{0 1 2 0 0 -1} {} 0}
                     width 5 offset 0"
     misc_feature    3057..6467
                     /locus_tag="SpCas9"
                     /ApEinfo_fwdcolor="#ffff00"
                     /ApEinfo_revcolor="#ffff00"
                     /ApEinfo_graphicformat="arrow_data {{0 1 2 0 0 -1} {} 0}
                     width 5 offset 0"
     misc_feature    1869..2558
                     /locus_tag="SpCas9(1)"
                     /ApEinfo_label="SpCas9"
                     /ApEinfo_fwdcolor="#ffff00"
                     /ApEinfo_revcolor="#ffff00"
                     /ApEinfo_graphicformat="arrow_data {{0 1 2 0 0 -1} {} 0}
                     width 5 offset 0"
     misc_feature    2571..3044
                     /locus_tag="loop 231 DHFR"
                     /ApEinfo_fwdcolor="#ff0080"
                     /ApEinfo_revcolor="#ff0080"
                     /ApEinfo_graphicformat="arrow_data {{0 1 2 0 0 -1} {} 0}
                     width 5 offset 0"
     misc_feature    1377..1850
                     /locus_tag="N-term DHFR DD"
                     /ApEinfo_fwdcolor="cyan"
                     /ApEinfo_revcolor="green"
                     /ApEinfo_graphicformat="arrow_data {{0 1 2 0 0 -1} {} 0}
                     width 5 offset 0"
     misc_feature    3045..3056
                     /locus_tag="GS linker"
                     /ApEinfo_fwdcolor="#00ff00"
                     /ApEinfo_revcolor="#00ff00"
                     /ApEinfo_graphicformat="arrow_data {{0 1 2 0 0 -1} {} 0}
                     width 5 offset 0"
     misc_feature    1851..1868
                     /locus_tag="GS linker(1)"
                     /ApEinfo_label="GS linker"
                     /ApEinfo_fwdcolor="#ff8000"
                     /ApEinfo_revcolor="#ff8000"
                     /ApEinfo_graphicformat="arrow_data {{0 1 2 0 0 -1} {} 0}
                     width 5 offset 0"
     misc_feature    2559..2561
                     /locus_tag="GS linker (4)(1)"
                     /ApEinfo_label="GS linker (4)"
                     /ApEinfo_fwdcolor="#00ff00"
                     /ApEinfo_revcolor="#00ff00"
                     /ApEinfo_graphicformat="arrow_data {{0 1 2 0 0 -1} {} 0}
                     width 5 offset 0"
     misc_feature    2562..2564
                     /locus_tag="GS linker (4)(2)"
                     /ApEinfo_label="GS linker (4)"
                     /ApEinfo_fwdcolor="#00ff00"
                     /ApEinfo_revcolor="#00ff00"
                     /ApEinfo_graphicformat="arrow_data {{0 1 2 0 0 -1} {} 0}
                     width 5 offset 0"
     misc_feature    2568..2570
                     /locus_tag="GS linker(2)"
                     /ApEinfo_label="GS linker"
                     /ApEinfo_fwdcolor="#00ff00"
                     /ApEinfo_revcolor="#00ff00"
                     /ApEinfo_graphicformat="arrow_data {{0 1 2 0 0 -1} {} 0}
                     width 5 offset 0"
     misc_feature    1323..1376
                     /locus_tag="NLS"
                     /ApEinfo_fwdcolor="#0080ff"
                     /ApEinfo_revcolor="#0080ff"
                     /ApEinfo_graphicformat="arrow_data {{0 1 2 0 0 -1} {} 0}
                     width 5 offset 0"
     misc_feature    1320..1322
                     /locus_tag="Start"
                     /ApEinfo_fwdcolor="#333333"
                     /ApEinfo_revcolor="green"
                     /ApEinfo_graphicformat="arrow_data {{0 1 2 0 0 -1} {} 0}
                     width 5 offset 0"
ORIGIN
        1 gagggcctat ttcccatgat tccttcatat ttgcatatac gatacaaggc tgttagagag
       61 ataattggaa ttaatttgac tgtaaacaca aagatattag tacaaaatac gtgacgtaga
      121 aagtaataat ttcttgggta gtttgcagtt ttaaaattat gttttaaaat ggactatcat
      181 atgcttaccg taacttgaaa gtatttcgat ttcttggctt tatatatctt GTGGAAAGGA
      241 CGAAACACCg gGTCTTCgaG AAGACctgtt ttagagctaG AAAtagcaag ttaaaataag
      301 gctagtccgt tatcaacttg aaaaagtggc accgagtcgg tgcTTTTTTg ttttagagct
      361 agaaatagca agttaaaata aggctagtcc gtTTTTagcg cgtgcgccaa ttctgcagac
      421 aaatggctct agaggtaccc gttacataac ttacggtaaa tggcccgcct ggctgaccgc
      481 ccaacgaccc ccgcccattg acgtcaatag taacgccaat agggactttc cattgacgtc
      541 aatgggtgga gtatttacgg taaactgccc acttggcagt acatcaagtg tatcatatgc
      601 caagtacgcc ccctattgac gtcaatgacg gtaaatggcc cgcctggcat tGtgcccagt
      661 acatgacctt atgggacttt cctacttggc agtacatcta cgtattagtc atcgctatta
      721 ccatggtcga ggtgagcccc acgttctgct tcactctccc catctccccc ccctccccac
      781 ccccaatttt gtatttattt attttttaat tattttgtgc agcgatgggg gcgggggggg
      841 ggggggggcg cgcgccaggc ggggcggggc ggggcgaggg gcggggcggg gcgaggcgga
      901 gaggtgcggc ggcagccaat cagagcggcg cgctccgaaa gtttcctttt atggcgaggc
      961 ggcggcggcg gcggccctat aaaaagcgaa gcgcgcggcg ggcgggagtc gctgcgacgc
     1021 tgccttcgcc ccgtgccccg ctccgccgcc gcctcgcgcc gcccgccccg gctctgactg
     1081 accgcgttac tcccacaggt gagcgggcgg gacggccctt ctcctccggg ctgtaattag
     1141 ctgagcaaga ggtaagggtt taagggatgg ttggttggtg gggtattaat gtttaattac
     1201 ctggagcacc tgcctgaaat cacttttttt caggttGGAC CGGTGCCACC ATGGACTATA
     1261 AGGACCACGA CGGAGACTAC AAGGATCATG ATATTGATTA CAAAGACGAT GACGATAAGA
     1321 TGGCCCCAAA GAAGAAGCGG AAGGTCGGTA TCCACGGAGT CCCAGCAGCC GGATCCATCA
     1381 GTCTGATTGC GGCGTTAGCG GTAGATTACG TTATCGGCAT GGAAAACGCC ATGCCGTGGA
     1441 ACCTGCCTGC CGATCTCGCC TGGTTTAAAC GCAACACCTT AAATAAACCC GTGATTATGG
     1501 GCCGCCATAC CTGGGAATCA ATCGGTCGTC CGTTGCCAGG ACGCAAAAAT ATTATCCTCA
     1561 GCAGTCAACC GAGTACGGAC GATCGCGTAA CGTGGGTGAA GTCGGTGGAT GAAGCCATCG
     1621 CGGCGTGTGG TGACGTACCA GAAATCATGG TGATTGGCGG CGGTCGCGTT ATTGAACAGT
     1681 TCTTGCCAAA AGCGCAAAAA CTGTATCTGA CGCATATCGA CGCAGAAGTG GAAGGCGACA
     1741 CCCATTTCCC GGATTACGAG CCGGATGACT GGGAATCGGT ATTCAGCGAA TTCCACGATG
     1801 CTGATGCGCA GAACTCTCAC AGCTATTGCT TTGAGATTCT GGAGCGGCGA GGAAGCGGAA
     1861 GCGGATCCGA CAAGAAGTAC AGCATCGGCC TGGACATCGG CACCAACTCT GTGGGCTGGG
     1921 CCGTGATCAC CGACGAGTAC AAGGTGCCCA GCAAGAAATT CAAGGTGCTG GGCAACACCG
     1981 ACCGGCACAG CATCAAGAAG AACCTGATCG GAGCCCTGCT GTTCGACAGC GGCGAAACAG
     2041 CCGAGGCCAC CCGGCTGAAG AGAACCGCCA GAAGAAGATA CACCAGACGG AAGAACCGGA
     2101 TCTGCTATCT GCAAGAGATC TTCAGCAACG AGATGGCCAA GGTGGACGAC AGCTTCTTCC
     2161 ACAGACTGGA AGAGTCCTTC CTGGTGGAAG AGGATAAGAA GCACGAGCGG CACCCCATCT
     2221 TCGGCAACAT CGTGGACGAG GTGGCCTACC ACGAGAAGTA CCCCACCATC TACCACCTGA
     2281 GAAAGAAACT GGTGGACAGC ACCGACAAGG CCGACCTGCG GCTGATCTAT CTGGCCCTGG
     2341 CCCACATGAT CAAGTTCCGG GGCCACTTCC TGATCGAGGG CGACCTGAAC CCCGACAACA
     2401 GCGACGTGGA CAAGCTGTTC ATCCAGCTGG TGCAGACCTA CAACCAGCTG TTCGAGGAAA
     2461 ACCCCATCAA CGCCAGCGGC GTGGACGCCA AGGCCATCCT GTCTGCCAGA CTGAGCAAGA
     2521 GCAGACGGCT GGAAAATCTG ATCGCCCAGC TGCCCGGCGG AAGTGGCAGC ATCAGCCTGA
     2581 TCGCTGCTCT GGCAGTAGAC TACGTGATAG GAATGGAGAA TGCAATGCCC TGGAATCTGC
     2641 CCGCAGACCT GGCTTGGTTT AAAAGAAACA CGCTTAATAA ACCAGTAATC ATGGGAAGAC
     2701 ATACTTGGGA GAGTATAGGG CGGCCCCTGC CCGGCCGGAA AAATATTATA CTCTCAAGTC
     2761 AACCGAGCAC TGACGATAGA GTCACCTGGG TGAAGTCCGT TGATGAGGCT ATAGCCGCAT
     2821 GTGGAGATGT GCCTGAAATC ATGGTAATCG GTGGTGGAAG GGTCATAGAG CAATTCCTCC
     2881 CGAAGGCTCA GAAACTTTAT CTTACACATA TAGACGCCGA GGTGGAGGGC GACACACATT
     2941 TCCCTGACTA TGAACCCGAT GATTGGGAAA GCGTATTTAG TGAATTTCAC GACGCCGACG
     3001 CACAGAACTC TCACAGTTAT TGCTTCGAGA TTCTGGAGCG ACGAGGCAGT GGAAGCGAGA
     3061 AGAAGAATGG CCTGTTCGGA AACCTGATTG CCCTGAGCCT GGGCCTGACC CCCAACTTCA
     3121 AGAGCAACTT CGACCTGGCC GAGGATGCCA AACTGCAGCT GAGCAAGGAC ACCTACGACG
     3181 ACGACCTGGA CAACCTGCTG GCCCAGATCG GCGACCAGTA CGCCGACCTG TTTCTGGCCG
     3241 CCAAGAACCT GTCCGACGCC ATCCTGCTGA GCGACATCCT GAGAGTGAAC ACCGAGATCA
     3301 CCAAGGCCCC CCTGAGCGCC TCTATGATCA AGAGATACGA CGAGCACCAC CAGGACCTGA
     3361 CCCTGCTGAA AGCTCTCGTG CGGCAGCAGC TGCCTGAGAA GTACAAAGAG ATTTTCTTCG
     3421 ACCAGAGCAA GAACGGCTAC GCCGGCTACA TTGACGGCGG AGCCAGCCAG GAAGAGTTCT
     3481 ACAAGTTCAT CAAGCCCATC CTGGAAAAGA TGGACGGCAC CGAGGAACTG CTCGTGAAGC
     3541 TGAACAGAGA GGACCTGCTG CGGAAGCAGC GGACCTTCGA CAACGGCAGC ATCCCCCACC
     3601 AGATCCACCT GGGAGAGCTG CACGCCATTC TGCGGCGGCA GGAAGATTTT TACCCATTCC
     3661 TGAAGGACAA CCGGGAAAAG ATCGAGAAGA TCCTGACCTT CCGCATCCCC TACTACGTGG
     3721 GCCCTCTGGC CAGGGGAAAC AGCAGATTCG CCTGGATGAC CAGAAAGAGC GAGGAAACCA
     3781 TCACCCCCTG GAACTTCGAG GAAGTGGTGG ACAAGGGCGC TTCCGCCCAG AGCTTCATCG
     3841 AGCGGATGAC CAACTTCGAT AAGAACCTGC CCAACGAGAA GGTGCTGCCC AAGCACAGCC
     3901 TGCTGTACGA GTACTTCACC GTGTATAACG AGCTGACCAA AGTGAAATAC GTGACCGAGG
     3961 GAATGAGAAA GCCCGCCTTC CTGAGCGGCG AGCAGAAAAA GGCCATCGTG GACCTGCTGT
     4021 TCAAGACCAA CCGGAAAGTG ACCGTGAAGC AGCTGAAAGA GGACTACTTC AAGAAAATCG
     4081 AGTGCTTCGA CTCCGTGGAA ATCTCCGGCG TGGAAGATCG GTTCAACGCC TCCCTGGGCA
     4141 CATACCACGA TCTGCTGAAA ATTATCAAGG ACAAGGACTT CCTGGACAAT GAGGAAAACG
     4201 AGGACATTCT GGAAGATATC GTGCTGACCC TGACACTGTT TGAGGACAGA GAGATGATCG
     4261 AGGAACGGCT GAAAACCTAT GCCCACCTGT TCGACGACAA AGTGATGAAG CAGCTGAAGC
     4321 GGCGGAGATA CACCGGCTGG GGCAGGCTGA GCCGGAAGCT GATCAACGGC ATCCGGGACA
     4381 AGCAGTCCGG CAAGACAATC CTGGATTTCC TGAAGTCCGA CGGCTTCGCC AACAGAAACT
     4441 TCATGCAGCT GATCCACGAC GACAGCCTGA CCTTTAAAGA GGACATCCAG AAAGCCCAGG
     4501 TGTCCGGCCA GGGCGATAGC CTGCACGAGC ACATTGCCAA TCTGGCCGGC AGCCCCGCCA
     4561 TTAAGAAGGG CATCCTGCAG ACAGTGAAGG TGGTGGACGA GCTCGTGAAA GTGATGGGCC
     4621 GGCACAAGCC CGAGAACATC GTGATCGAAA TGGCCAGAGA GAACCAGACC ACCCAGAAGG
     4681 GACAGAAGAA CAGCCGCGAG AGAATGAAGC GGATCGAAGA GGGCATCAAA GAGCTGGGCA
     4741 GCCAGATCCT GAAAGAACAC CCCGTGGAAA ACACCCAGCT GCAGAACGAG AAGCTGTACC
     4801 TGTACTACCT GCAGAATGGG CGGGATATGT ACGTGGACCA GGAACTGGAC ATCAACCGGC
     4861 TGTCCGACTA CGATGTGGAC CATATCGTGC CTCAGAGCTT TCTGAAGGAC GACTCCATCG
     4921 ACAACAAGGT GCTGACCAGA AGCGACAAGA ACCGGGGCAA GAGCGACAAC GTGCCCTCCG
     4981 AAGAGGTCGT GAAGAAGATG AAGAACTACT GGCGGCAGCT GCTGAACGCC AAGCTGATTA
     5041 CCCAGAGAAA GTTCGACAAT CTGACCAAGG CCGAGAGAGG CGGCCTGAGC GAACTGGATA
     5101 AGGCCGGCTT CATCAAGAGA CAGCTGGTGG AAACCCGGCA GATCACAAAG CACGTGGCAC
     5161 AGATCCTGGA CTCCCGGATG AACACTAAGT ACGACGAGAA TGACAAGCTG ATCCGGGAAG
     5221 TGAAAGTGAT CACCCTGAAG TCCAAGCTGG TGTCCGATTT CCGGAAGGAT TTCCAGTTTT
     5281 ACAAAGTGCG CGAGATCAAC AACTACCACC ACGCCCACGA CGCCTACCTG AACGCCGTCG
     5341 TGGGAACCGC CCTGATCAAA AAGTACCCTA AGCTGGAAAG CGAGTTCGTG TACGGCGACT
     5401 ACAAGGTGTA CGACGTGCGG AAGATGATCG CCAAGAGCGA GCAGGAAATC GGCAAGGCTA
     5461 CCGCCAAGTA CTTCTTCTAC AGCAACATCA TGAACTTTTT CAAGACCGAG ATTACCCTGG
     5521 CCAACGGCGA GATCCGGAAG CGGCCTCTGA TCGAGACAAA CGGCGAAACC GGGGAGATCG
     5581 TGTGGGATAA GGGCCGGGAT TTTGCCACCG TGCGGAAAGT GCTGAGCATG CCCCAAGTGA
     5641 ATATCGTGAA AAAGACCGAG GTGCAGACAG GCGGCTTCAG CAAAGAGTCT ATCCTGCCCA
     5701 AGAGGAACAG CGATAAGCTG ATCGCCAGAA AGAAGGACTG GGACCCTAAG AAGTACGGCG
     5761 GCTTCGACAG CCCCACCGTG GCCTATTCTG TGCTGGTGGT GGCCAAAGTG GAAAAGGGCA
     5821 AGTCCAAGAA ACTGAAGAGT GTGAAAGAGC TGCTGGGGAT CACCATCATG GAAAGAAGCA
     5881 GCTTCGAGAA GAATCCCATC GACTTTCTGG AAGCCAAGGG CTACAAAGAA GTGAAAAAGG
     5941 ACCTGATCAT CAAGCTGCCT AAGTACTCCC TGTTCGAGCT GGAAAACGGC CGGAAGAGAA
     6001 TGCTGGCCTC TGCCGGCGAA CTGCAGAAGG GAAACGAACT GGCCCTGCCC TCCAAATATG
     6061 TGAACTTCCT GTACCTGGCC AGCCACTATG AGAAGCTGAA GGGCTCCCCC GAGGATAATG
     6121 AGCAGAAACA GCTGTTTGTG GAACAGCACA AGCACTACCT GGACGAGATC ATCGAGCAGA
     6181 TCAGCGAGTT CTCCAAGAGA GTGATCCTGG CCGACGCTAA TCTGGACAAA GTGCTGTCCG
     6241 CCTACAACAA GCACCGGGAT AAGCCCATCA GAGAGCAGGC CGAGAATATC ATCCACCTGT
     6301 TTACCCTGAC CAATCTGGGA GCCCCTGCCG CCTTCAAGTA CTTTGACACC ACCATCGACC
     6361 GGAAGAGGTA CACCAGCACC AAAGAGGTGC TGGACGCCAC CCTGATCCAC CAGAGCATCA
     6421 CCGGCCTGTA CGAGACACGG ATCGACCTGT CTCAGCTGGG AGGCGACAAA AGGCCGGCGG
     6481 CCACGAAAAA GGCCGGCCAG GCAAAAAAGA AAAAGTAAga attcCTAGAG CTCGCTGATC
     6541 AGCCTCGACT GTGCCTTCTA GTTGCCAGCC ATCTGTTGTT TGCCCCTCCC CCGTGCCTTC
     6601 CTTGACCCTG GAAGGTGCCA CTCCCACTGT CCTTTCCTAA TAAAATGAGG AAATTGCATC
     6661 GCATTGTCTG AGTAGGTGTC ATTCTATTCT GGGGGGTGGG GTGGGGCAGG ACAGCAAGGG
     6721 GGAGGATTGG GAAGAgAATA GCAGGCATGC TGGGGAgcgg ccgcaggaac ccctagtgat
     6781 ggagttggcc actccctctc tgcgcgctcg ctcgctcact gaggccgggc gaccaaaggt
     6841 cgcccgacgc ccgggctttg cccgggcggc ctcagtgagc gagcgagcgc gcagctgcct
     6901 gcaggggcgc ctgatgcggt attttctcct tacgcatctg tgcggtattt cacaccgcat
     6961 annnnnnnnn nnnnnnnnnn nnnnnnnnnn nnnnnnnnnn nnnnnnnnnn nnnnnnnnnn
     7021 nnnnnnnnnn nnnnnnnnnn nnnnnnnnnn nnnnnnnnnn nnnnnnnnnn nnnnnnnnnn
     7081 nnnnnnnnnn nnnnnnnnnn nnncnnnnnn nnnnnnnnnn nnnnnnnnnn nnnnnnnnnn
     7141 nnnnnnnnnn nnnnnnnnnn nnnnnnnnnn nnnnnnnnnn nnnnnnnnnn nnnnnnnnnn
     7201 nnnnnnnnnn nnnnnnnnnn nnnnnnnnnn nnnnnnnnnn nnnnnccttt gacgttggag
     7261 tccacgttct ttnnnnnnnn nnnnnnnnnn nnnnnnnnnn nnnnnnnnna ccctatctcg
     7321 ggctattctt ttgatttata agggattttg ccgatttcgg cctattggtt aaaaaatgag
     7381 ctgatttaac aaaaatttaa cgcgaatttt aacaaaatat taacgtttac aattttatgg
     7441 tgcactctca gtacaatctg ctctgatgcc gcatagttaa gccagccccg acacccgcca
     7501 acacccgctg acgcgccctg acgggcttgt ctgctcccgg catccgctta cagacaagct
     7561 gtgaccgtct ccgggagctg catgtgtcag aggttttcac cgtcatcacc gaaacgcgcg
     7621 agacgaaagg gcctcgtgat acgcctattt ttataggtta atgtcatgat aataatggtt
     7681 tcttagacgt caggtggcac ttttcgggga aatgtgcgcg gaacccctat ttgtttattt
     7741 ttctaaatac attcaaatat gtatccgctc atgagacaat aaccctgata aatgcttcaa
     7801 taatattgaa aaaggaagag tatgagtatt caacatttcc gtgtcgccct tattcccttt
     7861 tttgcggcat tttgccttcc tgtttttgct cacccagaaa cgctggtgaa agtaaaagat
     7921 gctgaagatc agttgggtgc acgagtgggt tacatcgaac tggatctcaa cagcggtaag
     7981 atccttgaga gttttcgccc cgaagaacgt tttccaatga tgagcacttt taaagttctg
     8041 ctatgtggcg cggtattatc ccgtattgac gccgggcaag agcaactcgg tcgccgcata
     8101 cactattctc agaatgactt ggttgagtac tcaccagtca cagaaaagca tcttacggat
     8161 ggcatgacag taagagaatt atgcagtgct gccataacca tgagtgataa cactgcggcc
     8221 aacttacttc tgacaacgat cggaggaccg aaggagctaa ccgctttttt gcacaacatg
     8281 ggggatcatg taactcgcct tgatcgttgg gaaccggagc tgaatgaagc cataccaaac
     8341 gacgagcgtg acaccacgat gcctgtagca atggcaacaa cgttgcgcaa actattaact
     8401 ggcgaactac ttactctagc ttcccggcaa caattaatag actggatgga ggcggataaa
     8461 gttgcaggac cacttctgcg ctcggccctt ccggctggct ggtttattgc tgataaatct
     8521 ggagccggtg agcgtggaag ccgcggtatc attgcagcac tggggccaga tggtaagccc
     8581 tcccgtatcg tagttatcta cacgacgggg agtcaggcaa ctatggatga acgaaataga
     8641 cagatcgctg agataggtgc ctcactgatt aagcattggt aactgtcaga ccaagtttac
     8701 tcatatatac tttagattga tttaaaactt catttttaat ttaaaaggat ctaggtgaag
     8761 atcctttttg ataatctcat gaccaaaatc ccttaacgtg agttttcgtt ccactgagcg
     8821 tcagaccccg tagaaaagat caaaggatct tcttgagatc ctttttttct gcgcgtaatc
     8881 tgctgcttgc aaacaaaaaa accaccgcta ccagcggtgg tttgtttgcc ggatcaagag
     8941 ctaccaactc tttttccgaa ggtaactggc ttcagcagag cgcagatacc aaatactgtc
     9001 cttctagtgt agccgtagtt aggccaccac ttcaagaact ctgtagcacc gcctacatac
     9061 ctcgctctgc taatcctgtt accagtggct gctgccagtg gcgataagtc gtgtcttacc
     9121 gggttggact caagacgata gttaccggat aaggcgcagc ggtcgggctg aacggggggt
     9181 tcgtgcacac agcccagctt ggagcgaacg acctacaccg aactgagata cctacagcgt
     9241 gagctatgag aaagcgccac gcttcccgaa gggagaaagg cggacaggta tccggtaagc
     9301 ggcagggtcg gaacaggaga gcgcacgagg gagcttccag ggggaaacgc ctggtatctt
     9361 tatagtcctg tcgggtttcg ccacctctga cttgagcgtc gatttttgtg atgctcgtca
     9421 ggggggcgga gcctatggaa aaacgccagc aacgcggcct ttttacggtt cctggccttt
     9481 tgctggcctt ttgctcacat gt
//
