Features (pLannotate 1.2.2; 21 found; start..end, strand, type, name):
      1..241     +  promoter       U6 promoter: RNA polymerase III promoter for human U6 snRNA
    268..343     +  misc_RNA       gRNA scaffold: guide RNA scaffold for the Streptococcus pyogenes CRISPR/Cas9 system
    350..393     +  misc_RNA       gRNA scaffold (fragment): guide RNA scaffold for the Streptococcus pyogenes CRISPR/Cas9 system
    440..725     +  enhancer       CMV enhancer: human cytomegalovirus immediate early enhancer; contains an 18-bp deletion relative to the standard CMV enhancer
    835..853     +  promoter       chicken β-actin promoter (fragment): No description available
   1005..1232    +  intron         hybrid intron: hybrid between chicken β-actin (CBA) and minute virus of mice (MMV) introns (Gray et al., 2011)
   1376..1848    +  CDS            ecDHFR (fragment): E. coli dihydrofolate reductase; folA
   1868..2558    +  CDS            Cas9(N) (fragment): N-terminal portion of Streptococcus pyogenes Cas9 (Zetsche et al., 2015)
   2570..3043    +  CDS            folA: DYR_ECOLI - Also known as tmrA. Experimental evidence at protein level: Swiss-Prot protein existence level 1. Key enzyme in folate metabolism. Catalyzes an essential reaction for de novo glycine and purine synthesis, and for DNA precursor synthesis. From Escherichia coli (strain K12).
   3054..4081    +  CDS            Cas9(N) (fragment): N-terminal portion of Streptococcus pyogenes Cas9 (Zetsche et al., 2015)
   3968..6466    +  CDS            Cas9(C): C-terminal portion of Streptococcus pyogenes Cas9 (Zetsche et al., 2015)
   6467..6514    +  CDS            nucleoplasmin NLS: bipartite nuclear localization signal from nucleoplasmin
   6548..6659    +  polyA_signal   bGH poly(A) signal: bovine growth hormone polyadenylation signal
   6764..6904    +  repeat_region  AAV2 ITR: inverted terminal repeat of adeno-associated virus serotype 2 inverted
   6909..6960    -  misc_feature   bom (fragment): basis of mobility region from pBR322
   6979..7434    +  rep_origin     f1 ori (sequence partly withheld): f1 bacteriophage origin of replication; arrow indicates direction of (+) strand synthesis
   7435..7484    -  misc_feature   bom (fragment): basis of mobility region from pBR322
   7586..7621    -  CDS            rop (fragment): Rop protein, which maintains plasmids at low copy number; rop
   7716..7820    +  promoter       AmpR promoter: bla
   7821..8681    +  CDS            AmpR: β-lactamase; bla; confers resistance to ampicillin, carbenicillin, and related antibiotics
   8852..9440    +  rep_origin     ori: high-copy-number ColE1/pMB1/pBR322/pUC origin of replication
>Addgene plasmid #124522 | pX330-NL-DHFR-SpCas9 | addgene full sequence | sequence record 244715 | Addgene NGS Result
GAGGGCCTATTTCCCATGATTCCTTCATATTTGCATATACGATACAAGGCTGTTAGAGAGATAATTGGAA
TTAATTTGACTGTAAACACAAAGATATTAGTACAAAATACGTGACGTAGAAAGTAATAATTTCTTGGGTA
GTTTGCAGTTTTAAAATTATGTTTTAAAATGGACTATCATATGCTTACCGTAACTTGAAAGTATTTCGAT
TTCTTGGCTTTATATATCTTGTGGAAAGGACGAAACACCGGGTCTTCGAGAAGACCTGTTTTAGAGCTAG
AAATAGCAAGTTAAAATAAGGCTAGTCCGTTATCAACTTGAAAAAGTGGCACCGAGTCGGTGCTTTTTTG
TTTTAGAGCTAGAAATAGCAAGTTAAAATAAGGCTAGTCCGTTTTTAGCGCGTGCGCCAATTCTGCAGAC
AAATGGCTCTAGAGGTACCCGTTACATAACTTACGGTAAATGGCCCGCCTGGCTGACCGCCCAACGACCC
CCGCCCATTGACGTCAATAGTAACGCCAATAGGGACTTTCCATTGACGTCAATGGGTGGAGTATTTACGG
TAAACTGCCCACTTGGCAGTACATCAAGTGTATCATATGCCAAGTACGCCCCCTATTGACGTCAATGACG
GTAAATGGCCCGCCTGGCATTGTGCCCAGTACATGACCTTATGGGACTTTCCTACTTGGCAGTACATCTA
CGTATTAGTCATCGCTATTACCATGGTCGAGGTGAGCCCCACGTTCTGCTTCACTCTCCCCATCTCCCCC
CCCTCCCCACCCCCAATTTTGTATTTATTTATTTTTTAATTATTTTGTGCAGCGATGGGGGCGAGGGGCG
GGGCGGGGCGAGGCGGRGAGGKGCGGCGGSRGCCAAKNSRGMGGGGCGSGSCGMGRSGGWSMKKTKYKGS
GGCRGCCAATCAGRGCGGCGCGCTCCGAAAGTTTCCTTTTATGGCGAGGCGGCGGCGGCGGCGGCCCTAT
AAAAAGCGAAGCGCGCGGCGGGCGGGAGTCGCTGCGCGCTGCCTTCGCCCCGTGCCCCGCTCCGCCGCCG
CCTCGCGCCGCCCGCCCCGGCTCTGACTGACCGCGTTACTCCCACAGGTGAGCGGGCGGGACGGCCCTTC
TCCTCCGGGCTGTAATTAGCTGAGCAAGAGGTAAGGGTTTAAGGGATGGTTGGTTGGTGGGGTATTAATG
TTTAATTACCTGGAGCACCTGCCTGAAATCACTTTTTTTCAGGTTGGACCGGTGCCACCATGGACTATAA
GGACCACGACGGAGACTACAAGGATCATGATATTGATTACAAAGACGATGACGATAAGATGGCCCCAAAG
AAGAAGCGGAAGGTCGGTATCCACGGAGTCCCAGCAGCCGGATCCATCAGTCTGATTGCGGCGTTAGCGG
TAGATTACGTTATCGGCATGGAAAACGCCATGCCGTGGAACCTGCCTGCCGATCTCGCCTGGTTTAAACG
CAACACCTTAAATAAACCCGTGATTATGGGCCGCCATACCTGGGAATCAATCGGTCGTCCGTTGCCAGGA
CGCAAAAATATTATCCTCAGCAGTCAACCGAGTACGGACGATCGCGTAACGTGGGTGAAGTCGGTGGATG
AAGCCATCGCGGCGTGTGGTGACGTACCAGAAATCATGGTGATTGGCGGCGGTCGCGTTATTGAACAGTT
CTTGCCAAAAGCGCAAAAACTGTATCTGACGCATATCGACGCAGAAGTGGAAGGCGACACCCATTTCCCG
GATTACGAGCCGGATGACTGGGAATCGGTATTCAGCGAATTCCACGATGCTGATGCGCAGAACTCTCACA
GCTATTGCTTTGAGATTCTGGAGCGGCGAGGAAGCGGAAGCGGATCCGACAAGAAGTACAGCATCGGCCT
GGACATCGGCACCAACTCTGTGGGCTGGGCCGTGATCACCGACGAGTACAAGGTGCCCAGCAAGAAATTC
AAGGTGCTGGGCAACACCGACCGGCACAGCATCAAGAAGAACCTGATCGGAGCCCTGCTGTTCGACAGCG
GCGAAACAGCCGAGGCCACCCGGCTGAAGAGAACCGCCAGAAGAAGATACACCAGACGGAAGAACCGGAT
CTGCTATCTGCAAGAGATCTTCAGCAACGAGATGGCCAAGGTGGACGACAGCTTCTTCCACAGACTGGAA
GAGTCCTTCCTGGTGGAAGAGGATAAGAAGCACGAGCGGCACCCCATCTTCGGCAACATCGTGGACGAGG
TGGCCTACCACGAGAAGTACCCCACCATCTACCACCTGAGAAAGAAACTGGTGGACAGCACCGACAAGGC
CGACCTGCGGCTGATCTATCTGGCCCTGGCCCACATGATCAAGTTCCGGGGCCACTTCCTGATCGAGGGC
GACCTGAACCCCGACAACAGCGACGTGGACAAGCTGTTCATCCAGCTGGTGCAGACCTACAACCAGCTGT
TCGAGGAAAACCCCATCAACGCCAGCGGCGTGGACGCCAAGGCCATCCTGTCTGCCAGACTGAGCAAGAG
CAGACGGCTGGAAAATCTGATCGCCCAGCTGCCCGGCGGAAGTGGCAGCATCAGCCTGATCGCTGCTCTG
GCAGTAGACTACGTGATAGGAATGGAGAATGCAATGCCCTGGAATCTGCCCGCAGACCTGGCTTGGTTTA
AAAGAAACACGCTTAATAAACCAGTAATCATGGGAAGACATACTTGGGAGAGTATAGGGCGGCCCCTGCC
CGGCCGGAAAAATATTATACTCTCAAGTCAACCGAGCACTGACGATAGAGTCACCTGGGTGAAGTCCGTT
GATGAGGCTATAGCCGCATGTGGAGATGTGCCTGAAATCATGGTAATCGGTGGTGGAAGGGTCATAGAGC
AATTCCTCCCGAAGGCTCAGAAACTTTATCTTACACATATAGACGCCGAGGTGGAGGGCGACACACATTT
CCCTGACTATGAACCCGATGATTGGGAAAGCGTATTTAGTGAATTTCACGACGCCGACGCACAGAACTCT
CACAGTTATTGCTTCGAGATTCTGGAGCGACGAGGCAGTGGAAGCGAGAAGAAGAATGGCCTGTTCGGAA
ACCTGATTGCCCTGAGCCTGGGCCTGACCCCCAACTTCAAGAGCAACTTCGACCTGGCCGAGGATGCCAA
ACTGCAGCTGAGCAAGGACACCTACGACGACGACCTGGACAACCTGCTGGCCCAGATCGGCGACCAGTAC
GCCGACCTGTTTCTGGCCGCCAAGAACCTGTCCGACGCCATCCTGCTGAGCGACATCCTGAGAGTGAACA
CCGAGATCACCAAGGCCCCCCTGAGCGCCTCTATGATCAAGAGATACGACGAGCACCACCAGGACCTGAC
CCTGCTGAAAGCTCTCGTGCGGCAGCAGCTGCCTGAGAAGTACAAAGAGATTTTCTTCGACCAGAGCAAG
AACGGCTACGCCGGCTACATTGACGGCGGAGCCAGCCAGGAAGAGTTCTACAAGTTCATCAAGCCCATCC
TGGAAAAGATGGACGGCACCGAGGAACTGCTCGTGAAGCTGAACAGAGAGGACCTGCTGCGGAAGCAGCG
GACCTTCGACAACGGCAGCATCCCCCACCAGATCCACCTGGGAGAGCTGCACGCCATTCTGCGGCGGCAG
GAAGATTTTTACCCATTCCTGAAGGACAACCGGGAAAAGATCGAGAAGATCCTGACCTTCCGCATCCCCT
ACTACGTGGGCCCTCTGGCCAGGGGAAACAGCAGATTCGCCTGGATGACCAGAAAGAGCGAGGAAACCAT
CACCCCCTGGAACTTCGAGGAAGTGGTGGACAAGGGCGCTTCCGCCCAGAGCTTCATCGAGCGGATGACC
AACTTCGATAAGAACCTGCCCAACGAGAAGGTGCTGCCCAAGCACAGCCTGCTGTACGAGTACTTCACCG
TGTATAACGAGCTGACCAAAGTGAAATACGTGACCGAGGGAATGAGAAAGCCCGCCTTCCTGAGCGGCGA
GCAGAAAAAGGCCATCGTGGACCTGCTGTTCAAGACCAACCGGAAAGTGACCGTGAAGCAGCTGAAAGAG
GACTACTTCAAGAAAATCGAGTGCTTCGACTCCGTGGAAATCTCCGGCGTGGAAGATCGGTTCAACGCCT
CCCTGGGCACATACCACGATCTGCTGAAAATTATCAAGGACAAGGACTTCCTGGACAATGAGGAAAACGA
GGACATTCTGGAAGATATCGTGCTGACCCTGACACTGTTTGAGGACAGAGAGATGATCGAGGAACGGCTG
AAAACCTATGCCCACCTGTTCGACGACAAAGTGATGAAGCAGCTGAAGCGGCGGAGATACACCGGCTGGG
GCAGGCTGAGCCGGAAGCTGATCAACGGCATCCGGGACAAGCAGTCCGGCAAGACAATCCTGGATTTCCT
GAAGTCCGACGGCTTCGCCAACAGAAACTTCATGCAGCTGATCCACGACGACAGCCTGACCTTTAAAGAG
GACATCCAGAAAGCCCAGGTGTCCGGCCAGGGCGATAGCCTGCACGAGCACATTGCCAATCTGGCCGGCA
GCCCCGCCATTAAGAAGGGCATCCTGCAGACAGTGAAGGTGGTGGACGAGCTCGTGAAAGTGATGGGCCG
GCACAAGCCCGAGAACATCGTGATCGAAATGGCCAGAGAGAACCAGACCACCCAGAAGGGACAGAAGAAC
AGCCGCGAGAGAATGAAGCGGATCGAAGAGGGCATCAAAGAGCTGGGCAGCCAGATCCTGAAAGAACACC
CCGTGGAAAACACCCAGCTGCAGAACGAGAAGCTGTACCTGTACTACCTGCAGAATGGGCGGGATATGTA
CGTGGACCAGGAACTGGACATCAACCGGCTGTCCGACTACGATGTGGACCATATCGTGCCTCAGAGCTTT
CTGAAGGACGACTCCATCGACAACAAGGTGCTGACCAGAAGCGACAAGAACCGGGGCAAGAGCGACAACG
TGCCCTCCGAAGAGGTCGTGAAGAAGATGAAGAACTACTGGCGGCAGCTGCTGAACGCCAAGCTGATTAC
CCAGAGAAAGTTCGACAATCTGACCAAGGCCGAGAGAGGCGGCCTGAGCGAACTGGATAAGGCCGGCTTC
ATCAAGAGACAGCTGGTGGAAACCCGGCAGATCACAAAGCACGTGGCACAGATCCTGGACTCCCGGATGA
ACACTAAGTACGACGAGAATGACAAGCTGATCCGGGAAGTGAAAGTGATCACCCTGAAGTCCAAGCTGGT
GTCCGATTTCCGGAAGGATTTCCAGTTTTACAAAGTGCGCGAGATCAACAACTACCACCACGCCCACGAC
GCCTACCTGAACGCCGTCGTGGGAACCGCCCTGATCAAAAAGTACCCTAAGCTGGAAAGCGAGTTCGTGT
ACGGCGACTACAAGGTGTACGACGTGCGGAAGATGATCGCCAAGAGCGAGCAGGAAATCGGCAAGGCTAC
CGCCAAGTACTTCTTCTACAGCAACATCATGAACTTTTTCAAGACCGAGATTACCCTGGCCAACGGCGAG
ATCCGGAAGCGGCCTCTGATCGAGACAAACGGCGAAACCGGGGAGATCGTGTGGGATAAGGGCCGGGATT
TTGCCACCGTGCGGAAAGTGCTGAGCATGCCCCAAGTGAATATCGTGAAAAAGACCGAGGTGCAGACAGG
CGGCTTCAGCAAAGAGTCTATCCTGCCCAAGAGGAACAGCGATAAGCTGATCGCCAGAAAGAAGGACTGG
GACCCTAAGAAGTACGGCGGCTTCGACAGCCCCACCGTGGCCTATTCTGTGCTGGTGGTGGCCAAAGTGG
AAAAGGGCAAGTCCAAGAAACTGAAGAGTGTGAAAGAGCTGCTGGGGATCACCATCATGGAAAGAAGCAG
CTTCGAGAAGAATCCCATCGACTTTCTGGAAGCCAAGGGCTACAAAGAAGTGAAAAAGGACCTGATCATC
AAGCTGCCTAAGTACTCCCTGTTCGAGCTGGAAAACGGCCGGAAGAGAATGCTGGCCTCTGCCGGCGAAC
TGCAGAAGGGAAACGAACTGGCCCTGCCCTCCAAATATGTGAACTTCCTGTACCTGGCCAGCCACTATGA
GAAGCTGAAGGGCTCCCCCGAGGATAATGAGCAGAAACAGCTGTTTGTGGAACAGCACAAGCACTACCTG
GACGAGATCATCGAGCAGATCAGCGAGTTCTCCAAGAGAGTGATCCTGGCCGACGCTAATCTGGACAAAG
TGCTGTCCGCCTACAACAAGCACCGGGATAAGCCCATCAGAGAGCAGGCCGAGAATATCATCCACCTGTT
TACCCTGACCAATCTGGGAGCCCCTGCCGCCTTCAAGTACTTTGACACCACCATCGACCGGAAGAGGTAC
ACCAGCACCAAAGAGGTGCTGGACGCCACCCTGATCCACCAGAGCATCACCGGCCTGTACGAGACACGGA
TCGACCTGTCTCAGCTGGGAGGCGACAAAAGGCCGGCGGCCACGAAAAAGGCCGGCCAGGCAAAAAAGAA
AAAGTAAGAATTCCTAGAGCTCGCTGATCAGCCTCGACTGTGCCTTCTAGTTGCCAGCCATCTGTTGTTT
GCCCCTCCCCCGTGCCTTCCTTGACCCTGGAAGGTGCCACTCCCACTGTCCTTTCCTAATAAAATGAGGA
AATTGCATCGCATTGTCTGAGTAGGTGTCATTCTATTCTGGGGGGTGGGGTGGGGCAGGACAGCAAGGGG
GAGGATTGGGAAGAGAATAGCAGGCATGCTGGGGAGCGGCCGCAGGAACCCCTAGTGATGGAGTTGGCCA
CTCCCTCTCTGCGCGCTCGCTCGCTCACTGAGGCCGGGCGACCAAAGGTCGCCCGACGCCCGGGCTTTGC
CCGGGCGGCCTCAGTGAGCGAGCGAGCGCGCAGCTGCCTGCAGGGGCGCCTGATGCGGTATTTTCTCCTT
ACGCATCTGTGCGGTATTTCACACCGCATA
[95 nt withheld, positions 6961-7055]
T
[46 nt withheld, positions 7057-7102]
C
[141 nt withheld, positions 7104-7244]
CCTTTGACGTTGGAGTCCACGTTCTTT
[37 nt withheld, positions 7272-7308]
ACTCTATCTCGGGCTATTCTTTTGATTTATAAGGGATTTTGCCGATTTCGGTCTATTGGTTAAAAAATGA
GCTGATTTAACAAAAATTTAACGCGAATTTTAACAAAATATTAACGTTTACAATTTTATGGTGCACTCTC
AGTACAATCTGCTCTGATGCCGCATAGTTAAGCCAGCCCCGACACCCGCCAACACCCGCTGACGCGCCCT
GACGGGCTTGTCTGCTCCCGGCATCCGCTTACAGACAAGCTGTGACCGTCTCCGGGAGCTGCATGTGTCA
GAGGTTTTCACCGTCATCACCGAAACGCGCGAGACGAAAGGGCCTCGTGATACGCCTATTTTTATAGGTT
AATGTCATGATAATAATGGTTTCTTAGACGTCAGGTGGCACTTTTCGGGGAAATGTGCGCGGAACCCCTA
TTTGTTTATTTTTCTAAATACATTCAAATATGTATCCGCTCATGAGACAATAACCCTGATAAATGCTTCA
ATAATATTGAAAAAGGAAGAGTATGAGTATTCAACATTTCCGTGTCGCCCTTATTCCCTTTTTTGCGGCA
TTTTGCCTTCCTGTTTTTGCTCACCCAGAAACGCTGGTGAAAGTAAAAGATGCTGAAGATCAGTTGGGTG
CACGAGTGGGTTACATCGAACTGGATCTCAACAGCGGTAAGATCCTTGAGAGTTTTCGCCCCGAAGAACG
TTTTCCAATGATGAGCACTTTTAAAGTTCTGCTATGTGGCGCGGTATTATCCCGTATTGACGCCGGGCAA
GAGCAACTCGGTCGCCGCATACACTATTCTCAGAATGACTTGGTTGAGTACTCACCAGTCACAGAAAAGC
ATCTTACGGATGGCATGACAGTAAGAGAATTATGCAGTGCTGCCATAACCATGAGTGATAACACTGCGGC
CAACTTACTTCTGACAACGATCGGAGGACCGAAGGAGCTAACCGCTTTTTTGCACAACATGGGGGATCAT
GTAACTCGCCTTGATCGTTGGGAACCGGAGCTGAATGAAGCCATACCAAACGACGAGCGTGACACCACGA
TGCCTGTAGCAATGGCAACAACGTTGCGCAAACTATTAACTGGCGAACTACTTACTCTAGCTTCCCGGCA
ACAATTAATAGACTGGATGGAGGCGGATAAAGTTGCAGGACCACTTCTGCGCTCGGCCCTTCCGGCTGGC
TGGTTTATTGCTGATAAATCTGGAGCCGGTGAGCGTGGAAGCCGCGGTATCATTGCAGCACTGGGGCCAG
ATGGTAAGCCCTCCCGTATCGTAGTTATCTACACGACGGGGAGTCAGGCAACTATGGATGAACGAAATAG
ACAGATCGCTGAGATAGGTGCCTCACTGATTAAGCATTGGTAACTGTCAGACCAAGTTTACTCATATATA
CTTTAGATTGATTTAAAACTTCATTTTTAATTTAAAAGGATCTAGGTGAAGATCCTTTTTGATAATCTCA
TGACCAAAATCCCTTAACGTGAGTTTTCGTTCCACTGAGCGTCAGACCCCGTAGAAAAGATCAAAGGATC
TTCTTGAGATCCTTTTTTTCTGCGCGTAATCTGCTGCTTGCAAACAAAAAAACCACCGCTACCAGCGGTG
GTTTGTTTGCCGGATCAAGAGCTACCAACTCTTTTTCCGAAGGTAACTGGCTTCAGCAGAGCGCAGATAC
CAAATACTGTTCTTCTAGTGTAGCCGTAGTTAGGCCACCACTTCAAGAACTCTGTAGCACCGCCTACATA
CCTCGCTCTGCTAATCCTGTTACCAGTGGCTGCTGCCAGTGGCGATAAGTCGTGTCTTACCGGGTTGGAC
TCAAGACGATAGTTACCGGATAAGGCGCAGCGGTCGGGCTGAACGGGGGGTTCGTGCACACAGCCCAGCT
TGGAGCGAACGACCTACACCGAACTGAGATACCTACAGCGTGAGCTATGAGAAAGCGCCACGCTTCCCGA
AGGGAGAAAGGCGGACAGGTATCCGGTAAGCGGCAGGGTCGGAACAGGAGAGCGCACGAGGGAGCTTCCA
GGGGGAAACGCCTGGTATCTTTATAGTCCTGTCGGGTTTCGCCACCTCTGACTTGAGCGTCGATTTTTGT
GATGCTCGTCAGGGGGGCGGAGCCTATGGAAAAACGCCAGCAACGCGGCCTTTTTACGGTTCCTGGCCTT
TTGCTGGCCTTTTGCTCACATGT
